>Addgene plasmid #40640 | hNICD3(3xFLAG)-pCDF1-MCS2-EF1-copGFP | addgene partial sequence | sequence record 53639 | LNCX 5'-AGCTCGTTTAGTGAACCGTCAGATC-3'
NGNGNCATCCGCNGTTTTGACTCCATAGAAGATTCTAGAGCCCGGGCGCGCCGGATCCAGATCTTAATTA
ATTTAAATGAATTCACCATGGACTACAAAGACCATGACGGTGATTATAAAGATCATGATATCGATTACAA
GGATGACGATGACAAGCTTGCATGCCTGCAGGTCGACTCTAGAATGGTGGCCCGGCGCAAGCGCGAGCAC
AGCACCCTCTGGTTCCCCGAGGGCTTCTCACTGCACAAGGACGTGGCCTCTGGTCACAAGGGCCGGCGGG
AACCCGTGGGCCAGGACGCGCTGGGCATGAAGAACATGGCCAAGGGTGAGAGCCTGATGGGGGAGGTGGC
CACAGACTGGATGGACACAGAGTGCCCAGAGGCCAAGCGGCTAAAGGTAGAGGAGCCAGGCATGGGGGCT
GAGGAGGCTGTGGATTGCCGTCAGTGGACTCAACACCATCTGGTTGCTGCTGACATCCGCGTGGCACCAG
CCATGGCACTGACACCACCACAGGGCGACGCAGATGCTGATGGCATGGATGTCAATGTGCGTGGCCCAGA
TGGCTTCACCCCGCTAATGCTGGCTTCCTTCTGTGGGGGGGCTCTGGAGCCAATGCCAACTGAAGAGGAT
GAGGCAGATGACACATCAGCTAGCATCATCTCCGACCTGATCTGCCAGGGGGCTCAGCTTGGGGCACGGA
CTGACCGTACTGGCGAGACTGCTTTGCACCTGGCTGCCCGTTATGCCCGTGCTGATGCAGCCAAGCGGCT
GCTGGATGCTGGGGCAGACACCAATGCCCAGGACCACTCAGGCCGCACTCCCCTGCACACAGCTGTCACA
GCCGATGCCCAGGGTGTCTTCCAGATTCTCATCCGAAACCGCTCTACAGACTTGGATGCCCGCATGGCAG
ATGGCTCAACGCACTGATCTGCGCCGCTGCATAAAGGNTGTTAAAGGCCATGGTTGAAAAAACTCATCNC
CAGCCATGCTGATGTCAATGCTGTTGAATGAACNTGGNAA
