>Addgene plasmid #40640 | hNICD3(3xFLAG)-pCDF1-MCS2-EF1-copGFP | addgene partial sequence | sequence record 71956 | wpre-r 5'-CATAGCGTAAAAGGAGCAACA-3'
TTTGTAATCCAGAGGTTGATTGTCGACTTAGCGAGATCCGGTGGAGCCGGGTCCGGCGGTGCCGTCCACG
GCAGAATTGGACGACTGAGCGCGGGATCTGGCGAAGGCAATGGGGGTCTTGAAGGCGTGCTGGTACTCCA
CGATGCCCAGCTCGGTGTTGCTGTGCAGCTCCTCCACGCGGCGGAAGGCGAACATGGGGCCCCCGTTCTG
CAGGATGCTGGGGTGGATGGCGCTCTTGAAGTGCATGTGGCTGTCCACCACGAAGCTGTAGTAGCCGCCG
TCGCGCAGGCTGAAGGTGCGGGCGAAGCTGCCCACCAGCACGTTATCGCCCATGGGGTGCAGGTGCTCCA
CGGTGGCGTTGCTGCGGATGATCTTGTCGGTGAAGATCACGCTGTCCTCGGGGAAGCCGGTGCCCACCAC
CTTGAAGTCGCCGATCACGCGGCCGGCCTCGTAGCGGTAGCTGAAGCTCACGTGCAGCACGCCGCCGTCC
TCGTACTTCTCGATGCGGGTGTTGGTGTAGCCGCCGTTGTTGATGGCGTGCAGGAAGGGGTTCTCGTAGC
CGCTGGGGTAGGTGCCGAAGTGGTAGAAGCCGTAGCCCATCACGTGGCTCAGCAGGTAGGGGCTGAAGGT
CAGGGCGCCTTTGGTGCTCTTCATCTTGTTGGTCATGCGGCCCTGCTTGGGGGTGCCCTCTCCGCCGCCC
ACCAGCTCGAACTCCACGCCGTTCAGGGTGCCGGTGATGCGGCACTCGATCTCCATGGCGGGCAGGCCGC
TCTCGTCGCTCTCCATGGTGGCGTCTAGCGTAGGCGCCGGTCACAGCTTGGATCTGTAACGGCGCAGAAC
AG
