[The description below was written by a language model from this plasmid's Addgene catalogue record.]
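Description:
hNICD3(3xFLAG)-pCDF1-MCS2-EF1-copGFP is a lentiviral mammalian expression plasmid built on the commercial pCDF1-MCS2-EF1-copGFP backbone (about 6.8 kb without insert). It is maintained in bacteria under ampicillin selection, and the record specifies a recombination-deficient host strain, as is common for lentiviral plasmids whose repeated terminal sequences can be unstable. The copy number is listed as unknown, and no feature table accompanies the record, so the bacterial origin, the viral long terminal repeats, the packaging signal and any other lentiviral elements are not itemised here.

The payload is the intracellular domain of human NOTCH3 (NICD3), an insert of roughly 2.1 kb carrying a 3xFLAG epitope at its N terminus and expressed from a CMV promoter. It was cloned by restriction digestion, with the 5′ EcoRI site preserved and the 3′ junction formed from blunted BamHI/NotI ends, which destroyed those sites. The Notch intracellular domain is the fragment normally released by receptor cleavage that moves to the nucleus to activate target genes, so expressing it alone gives ligand-independent, constitutively active Notch3 signalling. The FLAG tag allows detection or immunoprecipitation of the protein. As the backbone name indicates, a second cassette uses an EF1 promoter to drive the copGFP fluorescent reporter, which lets transfected or transduced cells be identified or sorted independently of the insert.

The construct can be used for direct transfection or for producing lentiviral particles to deliver NICD3 stably into mammalian cells. The associated publication concerns reciprocal regulation of syndecan-2 and Notch signalling in vascular smooth muscle cells, consistent with its use for gain-of-function studies of Notch3.
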