Addgene plasmid #40640: hNICD3(3xFLAG)-pCDF1-MCS2-EF1-copGFP
Depositing lab: Brenda Lilly. Depositing organization: Research Institute at Nationwide Children's Hospital. Publication: Reciprocal regulation of syndecan-2 and Notch signaling in vascular smooth muscle cells. Zhao N, Liu H, Lilly B. J Biol Chem. 2012 May 11;287(20):16111-20. Epub 2012 Mar 21. 10.1074/jbc.M111.322107 PubMed 22437834.
Backbone
  Vector backbone: pCDF1-MCS2-EF1-copGFP
  Backbone manufacturer: System Biosciences
  Backbone size w/o insert (bp): 6771
  Vector type: Mammalian Expression, Lentiviral
Growth in bacteria
  Bacterial resistance: Ampicillin, 100 μg/mL
  Growth temperature: 30°C
  Growth strain: Stbl3
  Copy number: Unknown
Gene/Insert
  Gene/Insert name: NICD3 (alt name: NOTCH3 intracellular domain)
  Species: H. sapiens (human)
  Insert size (bp): 2086
  Entrez Gene: NOTCH3 (a.k.a. CADASIL, CADASIL1, CASIL, IMF2, LMNS)
  Promoter: CMV
  Tag / fusion protein: 3xFLAG (N terminal on insert)
  Cloning method: Restriction Enzyme; 5′ cloning site EcoRI (not destroyed); 3′ cloning site BamHI/NotI blunted (destroyed during cloning)
  Sequencing primers: 5′ LNCX_primer; 3′ EF1a-R
Terms and licenses: Academic/Nonprofit Terms; Industry Terms: Not Available to Industry
How to cite: hNICD3(3xFLAG)-pCDF1-MCS2-EF1-copGFP was a gift from Brenda Lilly (Addgene plasmid # 40640 ; http://n2t.net/addgene:40640 ; RRID:Addgene_40640)
