LOCUS       Exported 8910 bp ds-DNA circular SYN 12-MAY-2021
DEFINITION  synthetic circular DNA
ACCESSION   .
VERSION     .
KEYWORDS    hNICD3(3xFLAG)-pCDF1-MCS2-EF1-copGFP
SOURCE      synthetic DNA construct
  ORGANISM  synthetic DNA construct
REFERENCE   1 (bases 1 to 8910)
  AUTHORS   Zhao N, Liu H, Lilly B
  TITLE     Reciprocal regulation of syndecan-2 and Notch signaling in vascular
            smooth muscle cells.
  JOURNAL   J Biol Chem. 2012 May 11;287(20):16111-20. Epub 2012 Mar 21.
  PUBMED    22437834
REFERENCE   2 (bases 1 to 8910)
  AUTHORS   .
  TITLE     Direct Submission
  JOURNAL   Exported May 12, 2021 from SnapGene Server 1.1.58
            http://www.snapgene.com
FEATURES             Location/Qualifiers
     source          1..8910
                     /organism="synthetic DNA construct"
                     /mol_type="other DNA"
     promoter        1217..1420
                     /label=CMV promoter
                     /note="human cytomegalovirus (CMV) immediate early
                     promoter"
     primer_bind     1417..1441
                     /label=LNCX
                     /note="Human CMV promoter, forward primer"
     CDS             1542..1607
                     /codon_start=1
                     /product="three tandem FLAG(R) epitope tags, followed by an
                     enterokinase cleavage site"
                     /label=3xFLAG
                     /translation="DYKDHDGDYKDHDIDYKDDDDK"
     promoter        3699..3910
                     /label=EF-1-alpha core promoter
                     /note="core promoter for human elongation factor
                     EF-1-alpha"
     LTR             3923..4191
                     /label=5' LTR (truncated)
                     /note="truncated 5' long terminal repeat (LTR) from human
                     T-cell leukemia virus (HTLV) type 1"
     regulatory      4220..4229
                     /regulatory_class="other"
                     /note="vertebrate consensus sequence for strong initiation
                     of translation (Kozak, 1987)"
     CDS             4250..4912
                     /codon_start=1
                     /product="green fluorescent protein 2 from Pontellina
                     plumata, also known as ppluGFP2 (Shagin et al., 2004)"
                     /label=CopGFP
                     /translation="PAMEIECRITGTLNGVEFELVGGGEGTPKQGRMTNKMKSTKGALT
                     FSPYLLSHVMGYGFYHFGTYPSGYENPFLHAINNGGYTNTRIEKYEDGGVLHVSFSYRY
                     EAGRVIGDFKVVGTGFPEDSVIFTDKIIRSNATVEHLHPMGDNVLVGSFARTFSLRDGG
                     YYSFVVDSHMHFKSAIHPSILQNGGPMFAFRRVEELHSNTELGIVEYQHAFKTPIAFA"
     misc_feature    4991..5579
                     /label=WPRE
                     /note="woodchuck hepatitis virus posttranscriptional
                     regulatory element"
     primer_bind     complement(5044..5064)
                     /label=WPRE-R
                     /note="WPRE, reverse primer"
     CDS             complement(5462..5473)
                     /codon_start=1
                     /product="Factor Xa recognition and cleavage site"
                     /label=Factor Xa site
                     /translation="IEGR"
     polyA_signal    5916..6037
                     /label=SV40 poly(A) signal
                     /note="SV40 polyadenylation signal"
     primer_bind     complement(5953..5972)
                     /label=SV40pA-R
                     /note="SV40 polyA, reverse primer"
     primer_bind     6007..6026
                     /label=EBV-rev
                     /note="SV40 polyA terminator, reverse primer"
     rep_origin      6077..6212
                     /label=SV40 ori
                     /note="SV40 origin of replication"
     primer_bind     6139..6158
                     /label=SV40pro-F
                     /note="SV40 promoter/origin, forward primer"
     primer_bind     complement(6245..6261)
                     /label=M13 rev
                     /note="common sequencing primer, one of multiple similar
                     variants"
     primer_bind     complement(6245..6261)
                     /label=M13 Reverse
                     /note="In lacZ gene. Also called M13-rev"
     primer_bind     complement(6258..6280)
                     /label=M13/pUC Reverse
                     /note="In lacZ gene"
     protein_bind    6269..6285
                     /label=lac operator
                     /bound_moiety="lac repressor encoded by lacI"
                     /note="The lac repressor binds to the lac operator to
                     inhibit transcription in E. coli. This inhibition can be
                     relieved by adding lactose or
                     isopropyl-beta-D-thiogalactopyranoside (IPTG)."
     promoter        complement(6293..6323)
                     /label=lac promoter
                     /note="promoter for the E. coli lac operon"
     protein_bind    6338..6359
                     /label=CAP binding site
                     /bound_moiety="E. coli catabolite activator protein"
                     /note="CAP binding activates transcription in the presence
                     of cAMP."
     primer_bind     complement(6476..6493)
                     /label=L4440
                     /note="L4440 vector, forward primer"
     rep_origin      complement(6647..7235)
                     /direction=LEFT
                     /label=ori
                     /note="high-copy-number ColE1/pMB1/pBR322/pUC origin of
                     replication"
     primer_bind     complement(6727..6746)
                     /label=pBR322ori-F
                     /note="pBR322 origin, forward primer"
     CDS             complement(7406..8266)
                     /codon_start=1
                     /gene="bla"
                     /product="beta-lactamase"
                     /label=AmpR
                     /note="confers resistance to ampicillin, carbenicillin, and
                     related antibiotics"
                     /translation="MSIQHFRVALIPFFAAFCLPVFAHPETLVKVKDAEDQLGARVGYI
                     ELDLNSGKILESFRPEERFPMMSTFKVLLCGAVLSRIDAGQEQLGRRIHYSQNDLVEYS
                     PVTEKHLTDGMTVRELCSAAITMSDNTAANLLLTTIGGPKELTAFLHNMGDHVTRLDRW
                     EPELNEAIPNDERDTTMPVAMATTLRKLLTGELLTLASRQQLIDWMEADKVAGPLLRSA
                     LPAGWFIADKSGAGERGSRGIIAALGPDGKPSRIVVIYTTGSQATMDERNRQIAEIGAS
                     LIKHW"
     primer_bind     8029..8048
                     /label=Amp-R
                     /note="Ampicillin resistance gene, reverse primer"
     promoter        complement(8267..8371)
                     /gene="bla"
                     /label=AmpR promoter
     primer_bind     8439..8457
                     /label=pBRforEco
                     /note="pBR322 vectors, upsteam of EcoRI site, forward
                     primer"
     primer_bind     complement(8495..8517)
                     /label=pGEX 3'
                     /note="pGEX vectors, reverse primer"
     primer_bind     8617..8636
                     /label=pRS-marker
                     /note="pRS vectors, use to sequence yeast selectable
                     marker"
     promoter        8781..74
                     /label=CMV promoter
                     /note="human cytomegalovirus (CMV) immediate early
                     promoter"
ORIGIN
        1 gtcgtaacaa ctccgcccca ttgacgcaaa tgggcggtag gcgtgtacgg tgggaggtct
       61 atataagcag agcttgtgaa acttcgagga gtctctttgt tgaggacttt tgagttctcc
      121 cttgaggctc ccacagatac aataaatatt tgagattgaa ccctgtcgag tatctgtgta
      181 atctttttta cctgtgaggt ctcggaatcc gggccgagaa cttcgcagtt ggcgcccgaa
      241 cagggacttg attgagagtg attgaggaag tgaagctaga gcaatagaaa gctgttaagc
      301 agaactcctg ctgacctaaa tagggaagca gtagcagacg ctgctaacag tgagtatctc
      361 tagtgaagca gactcgagct cataatcaag tcattgttta aaggcccaga taaattacat
      421 ctggtgactc ttcgcggacc ttcaagccag gagattcgcc gagggacagt caacaaggta
      481 ggagagattc tacagcaaca tggggaatgg acaggggcga gattggaaaa tggccattaa
      541 gagatgtagt aatgttgctg taggagtagg ggggaagagt aaaaaatttg gagaagggaa
      601 tttcagatgg gccattagaa tggctaatgt atctacagga cgagaacctg gtgatatacc
      661 agagacttta gatcaactaa ggttggttat ttgcgattta caagaaagaa gagaaaaatt
      721 tggatctagc aaagaaattg atatggcaat tcctgcattg aggagaaatg gtaggcaatg
      781 tggcatgtct gaaaaagagg aggaatgatg aagtatctca gacttatttt ataagggaga
      841 tactgtgctg agttcttccc tttgaggaag gtatgtcata tcctagacat agtctcaatt
      901 ttaaaagaag aggtaggata ggagggatgg ccccttatga attattagca caacaagaat
      961 ccttaagaat acaagattat ttttctgcaa taccacaaaa attgcaagca cagtggattt
     1021 attataaaga tcaaaaagat aagaaatgga aaggaccaat gagagtagaa tactggggac
     1081 agggatcagt attattaaag gatgaagaga agggatattt tcttataatc gatactagta
     1141 ttatgcccag tacatgacct tatgggactt tcctacttgg cagtacatct acgtattagt
     1201 catcgctatt accatggtga tgcggttttg gcagtacatc aatgggcgtg gatagcggtt
     1261 tgactcacgg ggatttccaa gtctccaccc cattgacgtc aatgggagtt tgttttggca
     1321 ccaaaatcaa cgggactttc caaaatgtcg taacaactcc gccccattga cgcaaatggg
     1381 cggtaggcgt gtacggtggg aggtctatat aagcagagct cgtttagtga accgtcagat
     1441 cgcctggaga cgccatccac gctgttttga cctccataga agattctaga gcccgggcgc
     1501 gccggatcca gatcttaatt aatttaaatg aattcaccat ggactacaaa gaccatgacg
     1561 gtgattataa agatcatgat atcgattaca aggatgacga tgacaagctt gcatgcctgc
     1621 aggtcgactc tagaatggtg gcccggcgca agcgcgagca cagcaccctc tggttccccg
     1681 agggcttctc actgcacaag gacgtggcct ctggtcacaa gggccggcgg gaacccgtgg
     1741 gccaggacgc gctgggcatg aagaacatgg ccaagggtga gagcctgatg ggggaggtgg
     1801 ccacagactg gatggacaca gagtgcccag aggccaagcg gctaaaggta gaggagccag
     1861 gcatgggggc tgaggaggct gtggattgcc gtcagtggac tcaacaccat ctggttgctg
     1921 ctgacatccg cgtggcacca gccatggcac tgacaccacc acagggcgac gcagatgctg
     1981 atggcatgga tgtcaatgtg cgtggcccag atggcttcac cccgctaatg ctggcttcct
     2041 tctgtggggg ggctctggag ccaatgccaa ctgaagagga tgaggcagat gacacatcag
     2101 ctagcatcat ctccgacctg atctgccagg gggctcagct tggggcacgg actgaccgta
     2161 ctggcgagac tgctttgcac ctggctgccc gttatgcccg tgctgatgca gccaagcggc
     2221 tgctggatgc tggggcagac accaatgccc aggaccactc aggccgcact cccctgcaca
     2281 cagctgtcac agccgatgcc cagggtgtct tccagattct catccgaaac cgctctacag
     2341 acttggatgc ccgcatggca gatggctcaa cggcactgat cctggcggcc cgcctggcag
     2401 tagagggcat ggtggaagag ctcatcgcca gccatgctga tgtcaatgct gtggatgagc
     2461 ttgggaaatc agccttacac tgggctgcgg ctgtgaacaa cgtggaagcc actttggccc
     2521 tgctcaaaaa tggagccaat aaggacatgc aggatagcaa ggaggagacc cccctattcc
     2581 tggccgcccg cgagggcagc tatgaggctg ccaagctgct gttggaccac tttgccaacc
     2641 gtgagatcac cgaccacctg gacaggctgc cgcgggacgt agcccaggag agactgcacc
     2701 aggacatcgt gcgcttgctg gatcaaccca gtgggccccg cagccccccc ggtccccacg
     2761 gcctggggcc tctgctctgt cctccagggg ccttcctccc tggcctcaaa gcggcacagt
     2821 cggggtccaa gaagagcagg aggccccccg ggaaggcggg gctggggccg caggggcccc
     2881 gggggcgggg caagaagctg acgctggcct gcccgggccc cctggctgac agctcggtca
     2941 cgctgtcgcc cgtggactcg ctggactccc cgcggccttt cggtgggccc cctgcttccc
     3001 ctggtggctt cccccttgag gggccctatg cagctgccac tgccactgca gtgtctctgg
     3061 cacagcttgg tggcccaggc cgggcgggtc tagggcgcca gccccctgga ggatgtgtac
     3121 tcagcctggg cctgctgaac cctgtggctg tgcccctcga ttgggcccgg ctgcccccac
     3181 ctgcccctcc aggcccctcg ttcctgctgc cactggcgcc gggaccccag ctgctcaacc
     3241 cagggacccc cgtctccccg caggagcggc ccccgcctta cctggcagtc ccaggacatg
     3301 gcgaggagta cccggcggct ggggcacaca gcagcccccc aaaggcccgc ttcctgcggg
     3361 ttcccagtga gcacccttac ctgaccccat cccccgaatc ccctgagcac tgggccagcc
     3421 cctcacctcc ctccctctca gactggtccg aatccacgcc tagcccagcc actgccactg
     3481 gggccatggc caccaccact ggggcactgc ctgcccagcc acttcccttg tctgttccca
     3541 gctcccttgc tcaggcccag acccagctgg ggccccagcc ggaagttacc cccaagaggc
     3601 aagtgttggc ctgagacgct cgtcagttct tagatcttaa ttaatttaaa tgaattcgcg
     3661 gccgcgaagg atctgcgatc gctccggtgc ccgtcagtgg gcagagcgca catcgcccac
     3721 agtccccgag aagttggggg gaggggtcgg caattgaacg ggtgcctaga gaaggtggcg
     3781 cggggtaaac tgggaaagtg atgtcgtgta ctggctccgc ctttttcccg agggtggggg
     3841 agaaccgtat ataagtgcag tagtcgccgt gaacgttctt tttcgcaacg ggtttgccgc
     3901 cagaacacag ctgaagcttc gaggggctcg catctctcct tcacgcgccc gccgccctac
     3961 ctgaggccgc catccacgcc ggttgagtcg cgttctgccg cctcccgcct gtggtgcctc
     4021 ctgaactgcg tccgccgtct aggtaagttt aaagctcagg tcgagaccgg gcctttgtcc
     4081 ggcgctccct tggagcctac ctagactcag ccggctctcc acgctttgcc tgaccctgct
     4141 tgctcaactc tacgtctttg tttcgttttc tgttctgcgc cgttacagat ccaagctgtg
     4201 accggcgcct acgctagacg ccaccatgga gagcgacgag agcggcctgc ccgccatgga
     4261 gatcgagtgc cgcatcaccg gcaccctgaa cggcgtggag ttcgagctgg tgggcggcgg
     4321 agagggcacc cccaagcagg gccgcatgac caacaagatg aagagcacca aaggcgccct
     4381 gaccttcagc ccctacctgc tgagccacgt gatgggctac ggcttctacc acttcggcac
     4441 ctaccccagc ggctacgaga accccttcct gcacgccatc aacaacggcg gctacaccaa
     4501 cacccgcatc gagaagtacg aggacggcgg cgtgctgcac gtgagcttca gctaccgcta
     4561 cgaggccggc cgcgtgatcg gcgacttcaa ggtggtgggc accggcttcc ccgaggacag
     4621 cgtgatcttc accgacaaga tcatccgcag caacgccacc gtggagcacc tgcaccccat
     4681 gggcgataac gtgctggtgg gcagcttcgc ccgcaccttc agcctgcgcg acggcggcta
     4741 ctacagcttc gtggtggaca gccacatgca cttcaagagc gccatccacc ccagcatcct
     4801 gcagaacggg ggccccatgt tcgccttccg ccgcgtggag gagctgcaca gcaacaccga
     4861 gctgggcatc gtggagtacc agcacgcctt caagaccccc attgccttcg ccagatcccg
     4921 cgctcagtcg tccaattctg ccgtggacgg caccgccgga cccggctcca ccggatctcg
     4981 ctaagtcgac aatcaacctc tggattacaa aatttgtgaa agattgactg gtattcttaa
     5041 ctatgttgct ccttttacgc tatgtggata cgctgcttta atgcctttgt atcatgctat
     5101 tgcttcccgt atggctttca ttttctcctc cttgtataaa tcctggttgc tgtctcttta
     5161 tgaggagttg tggcccgttg tcaggcaacg tggcgtggtg tgcactgtgt ttgctgacgc
     5221 aacccccact ggttggggca ttgccaccac ctgtcagctc ctttccggga ctttcgcttt
     5281 ccccctccct attgccacgg cggaactcat cgccgcctgc cttgcccgct gctggacagg
     5341 ggctcggctg ttgggcactg acaattccgt ggtgttgtcg gggaaatcat cgtcctttcc
     5401 ttggctgctc gcctgtgttg ccacctggat tctgcgcggg acgtccttct gctacgtccc
     5461 ttcggccctc aatccagcgg accttccttc ccgcggcctg ctgccggctc tgcggcctct
     5521 tccgcgtctt cgccttcgcc ctcagacgag tcggatctcc ctttgggccg cctccccgcc
     5581 tggtaccgat gacagagtta gaagatcgct tcaggaagct atttggcacg acttctacaa
     5641 cgggagacag cacagtagat tctgaagatg aacctcctaa aaaagaaaaa agggtggact
     5701 gggatgagta ttggaaccct gaaatcgata gcttccagtg ctttgtgaaa cttcgaggag
     5761 tctctttgtt gaggactttt gagttctccc ttgaggctcc cacagataca ataaatattt
     5821 gagattgaac cctgtcgagt atctgtgtaa tcttttttac ctgtgaggtc tcggaatccg
     5881 ggccgagaac ttcgcagcga gctcattgta ccgcgaactt gtttattgca gcttataatg
     5941 gttacaaata aagcaatagc atcacaaatt tcacaaataa agcatttttt tcactgcatt
     6001 ctagttgtgg tttgtccaaa ctcatcaatg tatcttatca tgtctggctc tagctatccc
     6061 gcccctaact ccgcccatcc cgcccctaac tccgcccagt tccgcccatt ctccgcccca
     6121 tggctgacta atttttttta tttatgcaga ggccgaggcc gcctcggcct ctgagctatt
     6181 ccagaagtag tgaggaggct tttttggagg cctagacttt tgcagagacc aaattcgtaa
     6241 tcatgtcata gctgtttcct gtgtgaaatt gttatccgct cacaattcca cacaacatac
     6301 gagccggaag cataaagtgt aaagcctggg gtgcctaatg agtgagctaa ctcacattaa
     6361 ttgcgttgcg ctcactgccc gctttccagt cgggaaacct gtcgtgccag ctgcattaat
     6421 gaatcggcca acgcgcgggg agaggcggtt tgcgtattgg gcgctcttcc gcttcctcgc
     6481 tcactgactc gctgcgctcg gtcgttcggc tgcggcgagc ggtatcagct cactcaaagg
     6541 cggtaatacg gttatccaca gaatcagggg ataacgcagg aaagaacatg tgagcaaaag
     6601 gccagcaaaa ggccaggaac cgtaaaaagg ccgcgttgct ggcgtttttc cataggctcc
     6661 gcccccctga cgagcatcac aaaaatcgac gctcaagtca gaggtggcga aacccgacag
     6721 gactataaag ataccaggcg tttccccctg gaagctccct cgtgcgctct cctgttccga
     6781 ccctgccgct taccggatac ctgtccgcct ttctcccttc gggaagcgtg gcgctttctc
     6841 atagctcacg ctgtaggtat ctcagttcgg tgtaggtcgt tcgctccaag ctgggctgtg
     6901 tgcacgaacc ccccgttcag cccgaccgct gcgccttatc cggtaactat cgtcttgagt
     6961 ccaacccggt aagacacgac ttatcgccac tggcagcagc cactggtaac aggattagca
     7021 gagcgaggta tgtaggcggt gctacagagt tcttgaagtg gtggcctaac tacggctaca
     7081 ctagaagaac agtatttggt atctgcgctc tgctgaagcc agttaccttc ggaaaaagag
     7141 ttggtagctc ttgatccggc aaacaaacca ccgctggtag cggtggtttt tttgtttgca
     7201 agcagcagat tacgcgcaga aaaaaaggat ctcaagaaga tcctttgatc ttttctacgg
     7261 ggtctgacgc tcagtggaac gaaaactcac gttaagggat tttggtcatg agattatcaa
     7321 aaaggatctt cacctagatc cttttaaatt aaaaatgaag ttttaaatca atctaaagta
     7381 tatatgagta aacttggtct gacagttacc aatgcttaat cagtgaggca cctatctcag
     7441 cgatctgtct atttcgttca tccatagttg cctgactccc cgtcgtgtag ataactacga
     7501 tacgggaggg cttaccatct ggccccagtg ctgcaatgat accgcgagac ccacgctcac
     7561 cggctccaga tttatcagca ataaaccagc cagccggaag ggccgagcgc agaagtggtc
     7621 ctgcaacttt atccgcctcc atccagtcta ttaattgttg ccgggaagct agagtaagta
     7681 gttcgccagt taatagtttg cgcaacgttg ttgccattgc tacaggcatc gtggtgtcac
     7741 gctcgtcgtt tggtatggct tcattcagct ccggttccca acgatcaagg cgagttacat
     7801 gatcccccat gttgtgcaaa aaagcggtta gctccttcgg tcctccgatc gttgtcagaa
     7861 gtaagttggc cgcagtgtta tcactcatgg ttatggcagc actgcataat tctcttactg
     7921 tcatgccatc cgtaagatgc ttttctgtga ctggtgagta ctcaaccaag tcattctgag
     7981 aatagtgtat gcggcgaccg agttgctctt gcccggcgtc aatacgggat aataccgcgc
     8041 cacatagcag aactttaaaa gtgctcatca ttggaaaacg ttcttcgggg cgaaaactct
     8101 caaggatctt accgctgttg agatccagtt cgatgtaacc cactcgtgca cccaactgat
     8161 cttcagcatc ttttactttc accagcgttt ctgggtgagc aaaaacagga aggcaaaatg
     8221 ccgcaaaaaa gggaataagg gcgacacgga aatgttgaat actcatactc ttcctttttc
     8281 aatattattg aagcatttat cagggttatt gtctcatgag cggatacata tttgaatgta
     8341 tttagaaaaa taaacaaata ggggttccgc gcacatttcc ccgaaaagtg ccacctgacg
     8401 tctaagaaac cattattatc atgacattaa cctataaaaa taggcgtatc acgaggccct
     8461 ttcgtctcgc gcgtttcggt gatgacggtg aaaacctctg acacatgcag ctcccggaga
     8521 cggtcacagc ttgtctgtaa gcggatgccg ggagcagaca agcccgtcag ggcgcgtcag
     8581 cgggtgttgg cgggtgtcgg ggctggctta actatgcggc atcagagcag attgtactga
     8641 gagtgcacca tatgccaagt acgcccccta ttgacgtcaa tgacggtaaa tggcccgcct
     8701 ggcattatgc ccagtacatg accttatggg actttcctac ttggcagtac atctacgtat
     8761 tagtcatcgc tattaccatg gtgatgcggt tttggcagta catcaatggg cgtggatagc
     8821 ggtttgactc acggggattt ccaagtctcc accccattga cgtcaatggg agtttgtttt
     8881 ggcaccaaaa tcaacgggac tttccaaaat
//
